Addgene plasmid #168889: pEntry_SARS-CoV-2-nsp2
Purpose: Gateway-compatible Entry vector
Depositing lab: Pascal Falter-Braun. Depositing organization: Helmholtz Munich. Publication: A resource of human coronavirus protein-coding sequences in a flexible, multipurpose Gateway Entry clone collection. Weller B, Lin CW, Pogoutse O, Sauer M, Marin-de la Rosa N, Strobel A, Young V, Knapp JJ, Rayhan A, Falter C, Kim DK, Roth FP, Falter-Braun P. G3 (Bethesda). 2023 Jul 5;13(7):jkad105. doi: 10.1093/g3journal/jkad105. PubMed 37267226.
Backbone
  Vector backbone: pENTR223.1*SfiI
  Backbone size w/o insert (bp): 2800
  Vector type: Gateway-compatible Entry vector
Growth in bacteria
  Bacterial resistance: Spectinomycin, 50 μg/mL
  Growth temperature: 37°C
  Growth strain: DH5alpha
  Copy number: High Copy
Gene/Insert
  Gene/Insert name: SARS-CoV-2-nsp2 (alt name: nsp2)
  Species: Other
  Insert size (bp): 1914
  Entrez Gene: ORF1ab (a.k.a. GU280_gp01)
  Cloning method: Restriction Enzyme; 5′ cloning site SfiI (unknown if destroyed); 3′ cloning site SfiI (unknown if destroyed)
  Sequencing primers: 5′ M13 uni (-21); 3′ M13 rev (-29)
Resource information
  A portion of this plasmid was derived from a plasmid made by: Synthesized by Twist Bioscience
Terms and licenses: Academic/Nonprofit Terms; Industry Terms: Not Available to Industry
Depositor comments: 5'-linker: SfiI-BamHI-ATG-BamHI (GGCCGTCAaggccaggatccatgggatcc), 3'-linker: PacI-TAA-AsiSI-SfiI (cttaatTAAgacgcgatcgcggcctcatGGGCC).
How to cite: pEntry_SARS-CoV-2-nsp2 was a gift from Pascal Falter-Braun (Addgene plasmid # 168889 ; http://n2t.net/addgene:168889 ; RRID:Addgene_168889)
