[The description below was written by a language model from this plasmid's Addgene catalogue record and pLannotate feature annotations shown in this document.]
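Description:
pEntry_SARS-CoV-2-nsp2 is a Gateway-compatible Entry clone built on the pENTR223.1 backbone (about 2.8 kb) and carrying the coding sequence for SARS-CoV-2 non-structural protein 2. It is a bacterial cloning plasmid of roughly 4.8 kb, maintained at high copy through a ColE1/pUC-type origin and selected with spectinomycin via an aadA aminoglycoside adenylyltransferase gene. That gene sits downstream of a fragment of a class 1 integron Pc promoter and a remnant of a gentamicin resistance gene. Short lacI and lacZα fragments are backbone remnants. rrnB T1 and T2 terminators lie upstream of the cloning region, where they help insulate the insert from read-through transcription.

The 1,914 bp nsp2 insert, derived from synthesized DNA, was cloned between SfiI sites and lies between attL1 and attL2. An LR Clonase reaction can therefore move it directionally into any attR-containing Destination vector. The automated annotation identifies the ORF as a fragment of the SARS-CoV-2 replicase polyprotein 1a, which fits nsp2 being a cleavage product of ORF1ab; the nsp10 functional text attached to that hit is generic polyprotein annotation and does not apply to this insert. According to the depositor, the 5′ linker supplies an ATG flanked by BamHI sites, and the 3′ linker supplies a TAA stop between PacI and AsiSI sites. The record does not spell out what these linker sites are for.

No promoter is positioned to express the insert. The only one nearby is a T7 promoter beyond attL2 that faces back toward it in antisense orientation, so expression depends on the Destination vector chosen. The two feature tables describe the same 4,763 nt circle with different start coordinates. The plasmid belongs to a collection of human coronavirus ORF Entry clones intended as a flexible, multipurpose resource.
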