Features (pLannotate 1.2.2; 12 found; start..end, strand, type, name):
     95..118     +  promoter       Pc promoter (fragment): intI1 (promoter lies within the coding sequence); class 1 integron promoter
    294..350     +  CDS            GmR (fragment): gentamycin acetyltransferase; aacC1; confers resistance to gentamycin
    357..1148    +  CDS            SmR: aminoglycoside adenylyltransferase (Murphy, 1985); aadA; confers resistance to spectinomycin and streptomycin
   1241..1829    +  rep_origin     ori: high-copy-number ColE1/pMB1/pBR322/pUC origin of replication
   2012..2104    +  CDS            lacI (fragment): lac repressor; lacI; The lac repressor binds to the lac operator to inhibit transcription in E. coli. This inhibition can be relieved by adding lactose or isopropyl-β-D-thiogalactopyranoside (IPTG).
   2159..2186    -  terminator     rrnB T2 terminator: transcription terminator T2 from the E. coli rrnB gene
   2318..2361    +  terminator     rrnB T1 terminator: Escherichia coli rrnB; transcription terminator T1 from the E. coli rrnB gene
   2408..2444    -  CDS            lacZα (fragment): LacZα fragment of β-galactosidase; lacZ fragment
   2460..2556    +  protein_bind   attL1: mutant version of attL; recombination site for the Gateway® LR reaction LR Clonase™
   2583..4502    +  CDS            R1A_SARS2 (fragment): Experimental evidence at protein level: Swiss-Prot protein existence level 1. [Non-structural protein 10]: Plays a pivotal role in viral transcription by stimulating both nsp14 3'-5' exoribonuclease and nsp16 2'-O-methyltransferase activities. Therefore plays an essential role in viral mRNAs cap methylation. From Severe acute respiratory syndrome coronavirus 2 (2019-nCoV) (SARS-CoV-2).
   4534..4632    -  protein_bind   attL2: mutant version of attL; recombination site for the Gateway® LR reaction LR Clonase™
   4650..4668    -  promoter       T7 promoter: promoter for bacteriophage T7 RNA polymerase
>Addgene plasmid #168889 | pEntry_SARS-CoV-2-nsp2 | addgene full sequence | sequence record 479291 | Addgene NGS Result
AGACCAGCCAGGACAGAAATGCCTCGACTTCGCTGCTACCCAAGGTTGCCGGGTGACGCACACCGTGGAA
ACGGATGAAGGCACGAACCCAGTGGACATAAGCCTGTTCGGTTCGTAAGCTGTAATGCAAGTAGCGTATG
CGCTCACGCAACTGGTCCAGAACCTTGACCGAACGCAGCGGTGGTAACGGCGCAGTGGCGGTTTTCATGG
CTTGTTATGACTGTTTTTTTGGGGTACAGTCTATGCCTCGGGCATCCAAGCAGCAAGCGCGTTACGCCGT
GGGTCGATGTTTGATGTTATGGAGCAGCAACGATGTTACGCAGCAGGGCAGTCGCCCTAAAACAAAGTTA
AACATTATGAGGGAAGCGGTGATCGCCGAAGTATCGACTCAACTATCAGAGGTAGTTGGCGTCATCGAGC
GCCATCTCGAACCGACGTTGCTGGCCGTACATTTGTACGGCTCCGCAGTGGATGGCGGCCTGAAGCCACA
CAGTGATATTGATTTGCTGGTTACGGTGACCGTAAGGCTTGATGAAACAACGCGGCGAGCTTTGATCAAC
GACCTTTTGGAAACTTCGGCTTCCCCTGGAGAGAGCGAGATTCTCCGCGCTGTAGAAGTCACCATTGTTG
TGCACGACGACATCATTCCGTGGCGTTATCCAGCTAAGCGCGAACTGCAATTTGGAGAATGGCAGCGCAA
TGACATTCTTGCAGGTATCTTCGAGCCAGCCACGATCGACATTGATCTGGCTATCTTGCTGACAAAAGCA
AGAGAACATAGCGTTGCCTTGGTAGGTCCAGCGGCGGAGGAACTCTTTGATCCGGTTCCTGAACAGGATC
TATTTGAGGCGCTAAATGAAACCTTAACGCTATGGAACTCGCCGCCCGACTGGGCTGGCGATGAGCGAAA
TGTAGTGCTTACGTTGTCCCGCATTTGGTACAGCGCAGTAACCGGCAAAATCGCGCCGAAGGATGTCGCT
GCCGACTGGGCAATGGAGCGCCTGCCGGCCCAGTATCAGCCCGTCATACTTGAAGCTAGACAGGCTTATC
TTGGACAAGAAGAAGATCGCTTGGCCTCGCGCGCAGATCAGTTGGAAGAATTTGTCCACTACGTGAAAGG
CGAGATCACCAAGGTAGTCGGCAAATAACCCTCGAGCCACCCATGACCAAAATCCCTTAACGTGAGTTAC
GCGTCGTTCCACTGAGCGTCAGACCCCGTAGAAAAGATCAAAGGATCTTCTTGAGATCCTTTTTTTCTGC
GCGTAATCTGCTGCTTGCAAACAAAAAAACCACCGCTACCAGCGGTGGTTTGTTTGCCGGATCAAGAGCT
ACCAACTCTTTTTCCGAAGGTAACTGGCTTCAGCAGAGCGCAGATACCAAATACTGTTCTTCTAGTGTAG
CCGTAGTTAGGCCACCACTTCAAGAACTCTGTAGCACCGCCTACATACCTCGCTCTGCTAATCCTGTTAC
CAGTGGCTGCTGCCAGTGGCGATAAGTCGTGTCTTACCGGGTTGGACTCAAGACGATAGTTACCGGATAA
GGCGCAGCGGTCGGGCTGAACGGGGGGTTCGTGCACACAGCCCAGCTTGGAGCGAACGACCTACACCGAA
CTGAGATACCTACAGCGTGAGCTATGAGAAAGCGCCACGCTTCCCGAAGGGAGAAAGGCGGACAGGTATC
CGGTAAGCGGCAGGGTCGGAACAGGAGAGCGCACGAGGGAGCTTCCAGGGGGAAACGCCTGGTATCTTTA
TAGTCCTGTCGGGTTTCGCCACCTCTGACTTGAGCGTCGATTTTTGTGATGCTCGTCAGGGGGGCGGAGC
CTATGGAAAAACGCCAGCAACGCGGCCTTTTTACGGTTCCTGGCCTTTTGCTGGCCTTTTGCTCACATGT
TCTTTCCTGCGTTATCCCCTGATTCTGTGGATAACCGTATTACCGCCTTTGAGTGAGCTGATACCGCTCG
CCGCAGCCGAACGACCGAGCGCAGCGAGTCAGTGAGCGAGGAAGCGGAAGAGCGCCCAATACGCAAACCG
CCTCTCCCCGCGCGTTGGCCGATTCATTAATGCAGCTGGCACGACAGGTTTCCCGACTGGAAAGCGGGCA
GTGAGCGCAACGCAATTAATACGCGTACCGCTAGCCAGGAAGAGTTTGTAGAAACGCAAAAAGGCCATCC
GTCAGGATGGCCTTCTGCTTAGTTTGATGCCTGGCAGTTTATGGCGGGCGTCCTGCCCGCCACCCTCCGG
GCCGTTGCTTCACAACGTTCAAATCCGCTCCCGGCGGATTTGTCCTACTCAGGAGAGCGTTCACCGACAA
ACAACAGATAAAACGAAAGGCCCAGTCTTCCGACTGAGCCTTTCGTTTTATTTGATGCCTGGCAGTTCCC
TACTCTCGCGTTAACGCTAGCATGGATGTTTTCCCAGTCACGACGTTGTAAAACGACGGCCAGTCTTAAG
CTCGGGCCCCAAATAATGATTTTATTTTGACTGATAGTGACCTGTTCGTTGCAACAAATTGATGAGCAAT
GCTTTTTTATAATGCCAACTTTGTACAAAAAAGCAGAAGGGCCGTCAAGGCCAGGATCCATGGGATCCGC
ATACACTCGCTATGTCGATAACAACTTCTGTGGCCCTGATGGCTACCCTCTTGAGTGCATTAAAGACCTT
CTAGCACGTGCTGGTAAAGCTTCATGCACTTTGTCCGAACAACTGGACTTTATTGACACTAAGAGGGGTG
TATACTGCTGCCGTGAACATGAGCATGAAATTGCTTGGTACACGGAACGTTCTGAAAAGAGCTATGAATT
GCAGACACCTTTTGAAATTAAATTGGCAAAGAAATTTGACACCTTCAATGGGGAATGTCCAAATTTTGTA
TTTCCCTTAAATTCCATAATCAAGACTATTCAACCAAGGGTTGAAAAGAAAAAGCTTGATGGCTTTATGG
GTAGAATTCGATCTGTCTATCCAGTTGCGTCACCAAATGAATGCAACCAAATGTGCCTTTCAACTCTCAT
GAAGTGTGATCATTGTGGTGAAACTTCATGGCAGACGGGCGATTTTGTTAAAGCCACTTGCGAATTTTGT
GGCACTGAGAATTTGACTAAAGAAGGTGCCACTACTTGTGGTTACTTACCCCAAAATGCTGTTGTTAAAA
TTTATTGTCCAGCATGTCACAATTCAGAAGTAGGACCTGAGCATAGTCTTGCCGAATACCATAATGAATC
TGGCTTGAAAACCATTCTTCGTAAGGGTGGTCGCACTATTGCCTTTGGAGGCTGTGTGTTCTCTTATGTT
GGTTGCCATAACAAGTGTGCCTATTGGGTTCCACGTGCTAGCGCTAACATAGGTTGTAACCATACAGGTG
TTGTTGGAGAAGGTTCCGAAGGTCTTAATGACAACCTTCTTGAAATACTCCAAAAAGAGAAAGTCAACAT
CAATATTGTTGGTGACTTTAAACTTAATGAAGAGATCGCCATTATTTTGGCATCTTTTTCTGCTTCCACA
AGTGCTTTTGTGGAAACTGTGAAAGGTTTGGATTATAAAGCATTCAAACAAATTGTTGAATCCTGTGGTA
ATTTTAAAGTTACAAAAGGAAAAGCTAAAAAAGGTGCCTGGAATATTGGTGAACAGAAATCAATACTGAG
TCCTCTTTATGCATTTGCATCAGAGGCTGCTCGTGTTGTACGATCAATTTTCTCCCGCACTCTTGAAACT
GCTCAAAATTCTGTGCGTGTTTTACAGAAGGCCGCTATAACAATACTAGATGGAATTTCACAGTATTCAC
TGAGACTCATTGATGCTATGATGTTCACATCTGATTTGGCTACTAACAATCTAGTTGTAATGGCCTACAT
TACAGGTGGTGTTGTTCAGTTGACTTCGCAGTGGCTAACTAACATCTTTGGCACTGTTTATGAAAAACTC
AAACCCGTCCTTGATTGGCTTGAAGAGAAGTTTAAGGAAGGTGTAGAGTTTCTTAGAGACGGTTGGGAAA
TTGTTAAATTTATCTCAACCTGTGCTTGTGAAATTGTCGGTGGACAAATTGTCACCTGTGCAAAGGAAAT
TAAGGAGAGTGTTCAGACATTCTTTAAGCTTGTAAATAAATTTTTGGCTTTGTGTGCTGACTCTATCATT
ATTGGTGGAGCTAAACTTAAAGCCTTGAATTTAGGTGAAACATTTGTCACGCACTCAAAGGGATTGTACA
GAAAGTGTGTTAAATCCAGAGAAGAAACTGGCCTACTCATGCCTCTAAAAGCCCCAAAAGAAATTATCTT
CTTAGAGGGAGAAACACTTCCCACAGAAGTGTTAACAGAGGAAGTTGTCTTGAAAACTGGTGATTTACAA
CCATTAGAACAACCTACTAGTGAAGCTGTTGAAGCTCCATTGGTTGGTACACCAGTTTGTATTAACGGGC
TTATGTTGCTCGAAATCAAAGACACAGAAAAGTACTGTGCCCTTGCACCTAATATGATGGTAACAAACAA
TACCTTCACACTCAAAGGCGGTCTTAATTAAGACGCGATCGCGGCCTCATGGGCCCAGCTTTCTTGTACA
AAGTTGGCATTATAAAAAATAATTGCTCATCAATTTGTTGCAACGAACAGGTCACTATCAGTCAAAATAA
AATCATTATTTGCCATCCAGCTGATATCCCCTATAGTGAGTCGTATTACATGGTCATAGCTGTTTCCTGG
CAGCTCTGGCCCGTGTCTCAAAATCTCTGATGTTACATTGCACAAGATAAAAATATATCATCATGCCTCC
TCT
