Features (pLannotate 1.2.2; 12 found; start..end, strand, type, name):
    717..809     +  CDS            lacI (fragment): lac repressor; lacI; The lac repressor binds to the lac operator to inhibit transcription in E. coli. This inhibition can be relieved by adding lactose or isopropyl-β-D-thiogalactopyranoside (IPTG).
    864..891     -  terminator     rrnB T2 terminator: transcription terminator T2 from the E. coli rrnB gene
   1023..1066    +  terminator     rrnB T1 terminator: Escherichia coli rrnB; transcription terminator T1 from the E. coli rrnB gene
   1113..1149    -  CDS            lacZα (fragment): LacZα fragment of β-galactosidase; lacZ fragment
   1165..1261    +  protein_bind   attL1: mutant version of attL; recombination site for the Gateway® LR reaction LR Clonase™
   1288..3207    +  CDS            R1A_SARS2 (fragment): Experimental evidence at protein level: Swiss-Prot protein existence level 1. [Non-structural protein 10]: Plays a pivotal role in viral transcription by stimulating both nsp14 3'-5' exoribonuclease and nsp16 2'-O-methyltransferase activities. Therefore plays an essential role in viral mRNAs cap methylation. From Severe acute respiratory syndrome coronavirus 2 (2019-nCoV) (SARS-CoV-2).
   3239..3337    -  protein_bind   attL2: mutant version of attL; recombination site for the Gateway® LR reaction LR Clonase™
   3355..3373    -  promoter       T7 promoter: promoter for bacteriophage T7 RNA polymerase
   3563..3586    +  promoter       Pc promoter (fragment): intI1 (promoter lies within the coding sequence); class 1 integron promoter
   3762..3818    +  CDS            GmR (fragment): gentamycin acetyltransferase; aacC1; confers resistance to gentamycin
   3825..4616    +  CDS            SmR: aminoglycoside adenylyltransferase (Murphy, 1985); aadA; confers resistance to spectinomycin and streptomycin
   4709..534     +  rep_origin     ori (across the origin): high-copy-number ColE1/pMB1/pBR322/pUC origin of replication
>Addgene plasmid #168889 | pEntry_SARS-CoV-2-nsp2 | analyzer sequence | sequence record 327341
CTACCAGCGGTGGTTTGTTTGCCGGATCAAGAGCTACCAACTCTTTTTCCGAAGGTAACTGGCTTCAGCA
GAGCGCAGATACCAAATACTGTCCTTCTAGTGTAGCCGTAGTTAGGCCACCACTTCAAGAACTCTGTAGC
ACCGCCTACATACCTCGCTCTGCTAATCCTGTTACCAGTGGCTGCTGCCAGTGGCGATAAGTCGTGTCTT
ACCGGGTTGGACTCAAGACGATAGTTACCGGATAAGGCGCAGCGGTCGGGCTGAACGGGGGGTTCGTGCA
CACAGCCCAGCTTGGAGCGAACGACCTACACCGAACTGAGATACCTACAGCGTGAGCATTGAGAAAGCGC
CACGCTTCCCGAAGGGAGAAAGGCGGACAGGTATCCGGTAAGCGGCAGGGTCGGAACAGGAGAGCGCACG
AGGGAGCTTCCAGGGGGAAACGCCTGGTATCTTTATAGTCCTGTCGGGTTTCGCCACCTCTGACTTGAGC
GTCGATTTTTGTGATGCTCGTCAGGGGGGCGGAGCCTATGGAAAAACGCCAGCAACGCGGCCTTTTTACG
GTTCCTGGCCTTTTGCTGGCCTTTTGCTCACATGTTCTTTCCTGCGTTATCCCCTGATTCTGTGGATAAC
CGTATTACCGCCTTTGAGTGAGCTGATACCGCTCGCCGCAGCCGAACGACCGAGCGCAGCGAGTCAGTGA
GCGAGGAAGCGGAAGAGCGCCCAATACGCAAACCGCCTCTCCCCGCGCGTTGGCCGATTCATTAATGCAG
CTGGCACGACAGGTTTCCCGACTGGAAAGCGGGCAGTGAGCGCAACGCAATTAATACGCGTACCGCTAGC
CAGGAAGAGTTTGTAGAAACGCAAAAAGGCCATCCGTCAGGATGGCCTTCTGCTTAGTTTGATGCCTGGC
AGTTTATGGCGGGCGTCCTGCCCGCCACCCTCCGGGCCGTTGCTTCACAACGTTCAAATCCGCTCCCGGC
GGATTTGTCCTACTCAGGAGAGCGTTCACCGACAAACAACAGATAAAACGAAAGGCCCAGTCTTCCGACT
GAGCCTTTCGTTTTATTTGATGCCTGGCAGTTCCCTACTCTCGCGTTAACGCTAGCATGGATGTTTTCCC
AGTCACGACGTTGTAAAACGACGGCCAGTCTTAAGCTCGGGCCCCAAATAATGATTTTATTTTGACTGAT
AGTGACCTGTTCGTTGCAACAAATTGATGAGCAATGCTTTTTTATAATGCCAACTTTGTACAAAAAAGCA
GAAGGGCCGTCAAGGCCAGGATCCATGGGATCCGCATACACTCGCTATGTCGATAACAACTTCTGTGGCC
CTGATGGCTACCCTCTTGAGTGCATTAAAGACCTTCTAGCACGTGCTGGTAAAGCTTCATGCACTTTGTC
CGAACAACTGGACTTTATTGACACTAAGAGGGGTGTATACTGCTGCCGTGAACATGAGCATGAAATTGCT
TGGTACACGGAACGTTCTGAAAAGAGCTATGAATTGCAGACACCTTTTGAAATTAAATTGGCAAAGAAAT
TTGACACCTTCAATGGGGAATGTCCAAATTTTGTATTTCCCTTAAATTCCATAATCAAGACTATTCAACC
AAGGGTTGAAAAGAAAAAGCTTGATGGCTTTATGGGTAGAATTCGATCTGTCTATCCAGTTGCGTCACCA
AATGAATGCAACCAAATGTGCCTTTCAACTCTCATGAAGTGTGATCATTGTGGTGAAACTTCATGGCAGA
CGGGCGATTTTGTTAAAGCCACTTGCGAATTTTGTGGCACTGAGAATTTGACTAAAGAAGGTGCCACTAC
TTGTGGTTACTTACCCCAAAATGCTGTTGTTAAAATTTATTGTCCAGCATGTCACAATTCAGAAGTAGGA
CCTGAGCATAGTCTTGCCGAATACCATAATGAATCTGGCTTGAAAACCATTCTTCGTAAGGGTGGTCGCA
CTATTGCCTTTGGAGGCTGTGTGTTCTCTTATGTTGGTTGCCATAACAAGTGTGCCTATTGGGTTCCACG
TGCTAGCGCTAACATAGGTTGTAACCATACAGGTGTTGTTGGAGAAGGTTCCGAAGGTCTTAATGACAAC
CTTCTTGAAATACTCCAAAAAGAGAAAGTCAACATCAATATTGTTGGTGACTTTAAACTTAATGAAGAGA
TCGCCATTATTTTGGCATCTTTTTCTGCTTCCACAAGTGCTTTTGTGGAAACTGTGAAAGGTTTGGATTA
TAAAGCATTCAAACAAATTGTTGAATCCTGTGGTAATTTTAAAGTTACAAAAGGAAAAGCTAAAAAAGGT
GCCTGGAATATTGGTGAACAGAAATCAATACTGAGTCCTCTTTATGCATTTGCATCAGAGGCTGCTCGTG
TTGTACGATCAATTTTCTCCCGCACTCTTGAAACTGCTCAAAATTCTGTGCGTGTTTTACAGAAGGCCGC
TATAACAATACTAGATGGAATTTCACAGTATTCACTGAGACTCATTGATGCTATGATGTTCACATCTGAT
TTGGCTACTAACAATCTAGTTGTAATGGCCTACATTACAGGTGGTGTTGTTCAGTTGACTTCGCAGTGGC
TAACTAACATCTTTGGCACTGTTTATGAAAAACTCAAACCCGTCCTTGATTGGCTTGAAGAGAAGTTTAA
GGAAGGTGTAGAGTTTCTTAGAGACGGTTGGGAAATTGTTAAATTTATCTCAACCTGTGCTTGTGAAATT
GTCGGTGGACAAATTGTCACCTGTGCAAAGGAAATTAAGGAGAGTGTTCAGACATTCTTTAAGCTTGTAA
ATAAATTTTTGGCTTTGTGTGCTGACTCTATCATTATTGGTGGAGCTAAACTTAAAGCCTTGAATTTAGG
TGAAACATTTGTCACGCACTCAAAGGGATTGTACAGAAAGTGTGTTAAATCCAGAGAAGAAACTGGCCTA
CTCATGCCTCTAAAAGCCCCAAAAGAAATTATCTTCTTAGAGGGAGAAACACTTCCCACAGAAGTGTTAA
CAGAGGAAGTTGTCTTGAAAACTGGTGATTTACAACCATTAGAACAACCTACTAGTGAAGCTGTTGAAGC
TCCATTGGTTGGTACACCAGTTTGTATTAACGGGCTTATGTTGCTCGAAATCAAAGACACAGAAAAGTAC
TGTGCCCTTGCACCTAATATGATGGTAACAAACAATACCTTCACACTCAAAGGCGGTCTTAATTAAGACG
CGATCGCGGCCTCATGGGCCCAGCTTTCTTGTACAAAGTTGGCATTATAAAAAATAATTGCTCATCAATT
TGTTGCAACGAACAGGTCACTATCAGTCAAAATAAAATCATTATTTGCCATCCAGCTGATATCCCCTATA
GTGAGTCGTATTACATGGTCATAGCTGTTTCCTGGCAGCTCTGGCCCGTGTCTCAAAATCTCTGATGTTA
CATTGCACAAGATAAAAATATATCATCATGCCTCCTCTAGACCAGCCAGGACAGAAATGCCTCGACTTCG
CTGCTGCCCAAGGTTGCCGGGTGACGCACACCGTGGAAACGGATGAAGGCACGAACCCAGTGGACATAAG
CCTGTTCGGTTCGTAAGCTGTAATGCAAGTAGCGTATGCGCTCACGCAACTGGTCCAGAACCTTGACCGA
ACGCAGCGGTGGTAACGGCGCAGTGGCGGTTTTCATGGCTTGTTATGACTGTTTTTTTGGGGTACAGTCT
ATGCCTCGGGCATCCAAGCAGCAAGCGCGTTACGCCGTGGGTCGATGTTTGATGTTATGGAGCAGCAACG
ATGTTACGCAGCAGGGCAGTCGCCCTAAAACAAAGTTAAACATCATGAGGGAAGCGGTGATCGCCGAAGT
ATCGACTCAACTATCAGAGGTAGTTGGCGTCATCGAGCGCCATCTCGAACCGACGTTGCTGGCCGTACAT
TTGTACGGCTCCGCAGTGGATGGCGGCCTGAAGCCACACAGTGATATTGATTTGCTGGTTACGGTGACCG
TAAGGCTTGATGAAACAACGCGGCGAGCTTTGATCAACGACCTTTTGGAAACTTCGGCTTCCCCTGGAGA
GAGCGAGATTCTCCGCGCTGTAGAAGTCACCATTGTTGTGCACGACGACATCATTCCGTGGCGTTATCCA
GCTAAGCGCGAACTGCAATTTGGAGAATGGCAGCGCAATGACATTCTTGCAGGTATCTTCGAGCCAGCCA
CGATCGACATTGATCTGGCTATCTTGCTGACAAAAGCAAGAGAACATAGCGTTGCCTTGGTAGGTCCAGC
GGCGGAGGAACTCTTTGATCCGGTTCCTGAACAGGATCTATTTGAGGCGCTAAATGAAACCTTAACGCTA
TGGAACTCGCCGCCCGACTGGGCTGGCGATGAGCGAAATGTAGTGCTTACGTTGTCCCGCATTTGGTACA
GCGCAGTAACCGGCAAAATCGCGCCGAAGGATGTCGCTGCCGACTGGGCAATGGAGCGCCTGCCGGCCCA
GTATCAGCCCGTCATACTTGAAGCTAGACAGGCTTATCTTGGACAAGAAGAAGATCGCTTGGCCTCGCGC
GCAGATCAGTTGGAAGAATTTGTCCACTACGTGAAAGGCGAGATCACCAAGGTAGTCGGCAAATAACCCT
CGAGCCACCCATGACCAAAATCCCTTAACGTGAGTTACGCGTCGTTCCACTGAGCGTCAGACCCCGTAGA
AAAGATCAAAGGATCTTCTTGAGATCCTTTTTTTCTGCGCGTAATCTGCTGCTTGCAAACAAAAAAACCA
CCG
