>Addgene plasmid #168889 | pEntry_SARS-CoV-2-nsp2 | depositor partial sequence | sequence record 327342 | gene-specific Insert sequence
GCATACACTCGCTATGTCGATAACAACTTCTGTGGCCCTGATGGCTACCCTCTTGAGTGCATTAAAGACC
TTCTAGCACGTGCTGGTAAAGCTTCATGCACTTTGTCCGAACAACTGGACTTTATTGACACTAAGAGGGG
TGTATACTGCTGCCGTGAACATGAGCATGAAATTGCTTGGTACACGGAACGTTCTGAAAAGAGCTATGAA
TTGCAGACACCTTTTGAAATTAAATTGGCAAAGAAATTTGACACCTTCAATGGGGAATGTCCAAATTTTG
TATTTCCCTTAAATTCCATAATCAAGACTATTCAACCAAGGGTTGAAAAGAAAAAGCTTGATGGCTTTAT
GGGTAGAATTCGATCTGTCTATCCAGTTGCGTCACCAAATGAATGCAACCAAATGTGCCTTTCAACTCTC
ATGAAGTGTGATCATTGTGGTGAAACTTCATGGCAGACGGGCGATTTTGTTAAAGCCACTTGCGAATTTT
GTGGCACTGAGAATTTGACTAAAGAAGGTGCCACTACTTGTGGTTACTTACCCCAAAATGCTGTTGTTAA
AATTTATTGTCCAGCATGTCACAATTCAGAAGTAGGACCTGAGCATAGTCTTGCCGAATACCATAATGAA
TCTGGCTTGAAAACCATTCTTCGTAAGGGTGGTCGCACTATTGCCTTTGGAGGCTGTGTGTTCTCTTATG
TTGGTTGCCATAACAAGTGTGCCTATTGGGTTCCACGTGCTAGCGCTAACATAGGTTGTAACCATACAGG
TGTTGTTGGAGAAGGTTCCGAAGGTCTTAATGACAACCTTCTTGAAATACTCCAAAAAGAGAAAGTCAAC
ATCAATATTGTTGGTGACTTTAAACTTAATGAAGAGATCGCCATTATTTTGGCATCTTTTTCTGCTTCCA
CAAGTGCTTTTGTGGAAACTGTGAAAGGTTTGGATTATAAAGCATTCAAACAAATTGTTGAATCCTGTGG
TAATTTTAAAGTTACAAAAGGAAAAGCTAAAAAAGGTGCCTGGAATATTGGTGAACAGAAATCAATACTG
AGTCCTCTTTATGCATTTGCATCAGAGGCTGCTCGTGTTGTACGATCAATTTTCTCCCGCACTCTTGAAA
CTGCTCAAAATTCTGTGCGTGTTTTACAGAAGGCCGCTATAACAATACTAGATGGAATTTCACAGTATTC
ACTGAGACTCATTGATGCTATGATGTTCACATCTGATTTGGCTACTAACAATCTAGTTGTAATGGCCTAC
ATTACAGGTGGTGTTGTTCAGTTGACTTCGCAGTGGCTAACTAACATCTTTGGCACTGTTTATGAAAAAC
TCAAACCCGTCCTTGATTGGCTTGAAGAGAAGTTTAAGGAAGGTGTAGAGTTTCTTAGAGACGGTTGGGA
AATTGTTAAATTTATCTCAACCTGTGCTTGTGAAATTGTCGGTGGACAAATTGTCACCTGTGCAAAGGAA
ATTAAGGAGAGTGTTCAGACATTCTTTAAGCTTGTAAATAAATTTTTGGCTTTGTGTGCTGACTCTATCA
TTATTGGTGGAGCTAAACTTAAAGCCTTGAATTTAGGTGAAACATTTGTCACGCACTCAAAGGGATTGTA
CAGAAAGTGTGTTAAATCCAGAGAAGAAACTGGCCTACTCATGCCTCTAAAAGCCCCAAAAGAAATTATC
TTCTTAGAGGGAGAAACACTTCCCACAGAAGTGTTAACAGAGGAAGTTGTCTTGAAAACTGGTGATTTAC
AACCATTAGAACAACCTACTAGTGAAGCTGTTGAAGCTCCATTGGTTGGTACACCAGTTTGTATTAACGG
GCTTATGTTGCTCGAAATCAAAGACACAGAAAAGTACTGTGCCCTTGCACCTAATATGATGGTAACAAAC
AATACCTTCACACTCAAAGGCGGT
